Addgene plasmid #117119: pJet1.2 cat cassette
Purpose: Chloramphenicol resistance cassette
Depositing lab: Stephan Gruber. Depositing organization: Universite de Lausanne (UNIL). Publication: High-Throughput Allelic Replacement Screening in Bacillus subtilis. Diebold-Durand ML, Burmann F, Gruber S. Methods Mol Biol. 2019;2004:49-61. doi: 10.1007/978-1-4939-9520-2_5. PubMed 31147909.
Backbone
  Vector backbone: pJet1.2
  Backbone manufacturer: Thermo scientific
  Backbone size w/o insert (bp): 2974
  Total vector size (bp): 4010
  Vector type: Golden gate donor vector for gene targeting in Bacillus subtilis
Growth in bacteria
  Bacterial resistance: Ampicillin, 100 μg/mL
  Growth temperature: 37°C
  Growth strain: DH5alpha
  Copy number: High Copy
Gene/Insert
  Gene/Insert name: Chloramphenicol resistance cassette for Bacillus subtilis selection
  Species: Bacillus subtilis
  Insert size (bp): 4000
  Cloning method: Unknown
  Sequencing primers: 5′ CGACTCACTATAGGGAGAGCGGC; 3′ AAGAACATCGATTTTCCATGGCAG
Terms and licenses: Academic/Nonprofit Terms; Industry Terms: Not Available to Industry
Depositor comments: Donor vector that encodes for a Chloramphenicol selection marker for Golden gate assembly reactions. Overhangs generated upon BsaI cleavage : AATA (Rup) and TCTA (Rdo). (Gruber lab reference pSG408)
How to cite: pJet1.2 cat cassette was a gift from Stephan Gruber (Addgene plasmid # 117119 ; http://n2t.net/addgene:117119 ; RRID:Addgene_117119)
