[The description below was written by a language model from this plasmid's Addgene catalogue record and pLannotate feature annotations shown in this document.]
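Description:
pJet1.2 cat cassette is a Golden Gate donor plasmid that supplies a chloramphenicol resistance marker for gene targeting and allelic replacement in Bacillus subtilis. It is built on the commercial pJET1.2 cloning backbone and is maintained in E. coli as a high-copy plasmid through a ColE1/pUC-type origin, with selection on ampicillin provided by the β-lactamase gene and its native bla promoter. Other annotated backbone elements are typical of pJET1.2. These include a T7 promoter upstream of the cloning site, and a lac UV5 promoter with a CAP binding site and a lacI fragment driving the eco47IR lethal gene. Only a fragment of eco47IR is detected, consistent with its disruption by the cloned insert, which is the positive-selection principle of this backbone.

The payload is a cat gene encoding chloramphenicol acetyltransferase. The annotation matches it to a Staphylococcus aureus enzyme, and it is preceded by a short fragment of a staphylococcal cop replication-control gene, which suggests the cassette derives from a staphylococcal plasmid even though the catalogue lists the species as B. subtilis. The promoter driving cat is not annotated. According to the depositor, BsaI digestion releases the cassette with defined four-base overhangs, so that it can be ligated in order with other modules, presumably homology arms and the allele of interest. The assembled product would then be used to transform B. subtilis, with integrants selected on chloramphenicol.

The catalogue's stated insert size of about 4 kb equals the whole plasmid. The backbone and total sizes imply an insert of roughly 1 kb, which agrees with the feature map.
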