Features (pLannotate 1.2.2; 10 found; start..end, strand, type, name):
    305..323     +  promoter       T7 promoter: promoter for bacteriophage T7 RNA polymerase
    388..453     +  CDS            cop (fragment): COP1_STAAU - Protein predicted: Swiss-Prot protein existence level 4. Putative control of replication message. From Staphylococcus aureus.
    638..1285    +  CDS            cat: CAT1_STAAU - Experimental evidence at transcript level: Swiss-Prot protein existence level 2. This enzyme is an effector of chloramphenicol resistance in bacteria. From Staphylococcus aureus.
   1404..1790    -  CDS            eco47IR (fragment): T2E7_ECOLX - Protein predicted: Swiss-Prot protein existence level 4. Recognizes the double-stranded sequence GGWCC and cleaves after G-1. From Escherichia coli.
   1843..1873    -  promoter       lac UV5 promoter: E. coli lac promoter with an "up" mutation
   1888..1909    -  protein_bind   CAP binding site: CAP binding activates transcription in the presence of cAMP. E. coli catabolite activator protein
   1934..2017    -  CDS            lacI (fragment): lac repressor; lacI; The lac repressor binds to the lac operator to inhibit transcription in E. coli. This inhibition can be relieved by adding lactose or isopropyl-β-D-thiogalactopyranoside (IPTG).
   2200..2788    -  rep_origin     ori: high-copy-number ColE1/pMB1/pBR322/pUC origin of replication
   2959..3819    -  CDS            AmpR: β-lactamase; bla; confers resistance to ampicillin, carbenicillin, and related antibiotics
   3820..3924    -  promoter       AmpR promoter: bla
>Addgene plasmid #117119 | pJet1.2 cat cassette | addgene full sequence | sequence record 226941 | Addgene NGS Result
GCCCCTGCAGCCGAATTATATTATTTTTGCCAAATAATTTTTAACAAAAGCTCTGAAGTCTTCTTCATTT
AAATTCTTAGATGATACTTCATCTGGAAAATTGTCCCAATTAGTAGCATCACGCTGTGAGTAAGTTCTAA
ACCATTTTTTTATTGTTGTATTATCTCTAATCTTACTACTCGATGAGTTTTCGGTATTATCTCTATTTTT
AACTTGGAGCAGGTTCCATTCATTGTTTTTTTCATCATAGTGAATAAAATCAACTGCTTTAACACTTGTG
CCTGAACACCATATCCATCCGGCGTAATACGACTCACTATAGGGAGAGCGGCCGCCAGATCTTCCGGATG
GCTCGAGTTTTTCAGCAAGATGTTACAGGTCTCTAATAAGCAGGTTTCGCTACGCTCAAATCCTTTAAAA
AAACACAAAAGACCACATTTTTTAATGTGGTCTTTTATTCTTCAACTAAAGCACCCATTAGTTCAACAAA
CGAAAATTGGATAAAGTGGGATATTTTTAAAATATATATTTATGTTACAGTAATATTGACTTTTAAAAAA
GGATTGATTCTAATGAAGAAAGCAGACAAGTAAGCCTCCTAAATTCACTTTAGATAAAAATTTAGGAGGC
ATATCAAATGAACTTTAATAAAATTGATTTAGACAATTGGAAGAGAAAAGAGATATTTAATCATTATTTG
AACCAACAAACGACTTTTAGTATAACCACAGAAATTGATATTAGTGTTTTATACCGAAACATAAAACAAG
AAGGATATAAATTTTACCCTGCATTTATTTTCTTAGTGACAAGGGTGATAAACTCAAATACAGCTTTTAG
AACTGGTTACAATAGCGACGGAGAGTTAGGTTATTGGGATAAGTTAGAGCCACTTTATACAATTTTTGAT
GGTGTATCTAAAACATTCTCTGGTATTTGGACTCCTGTAAAGAATGACTTCAAAGAGTTTTATGATTTAT
ACCTTTCTGATGTAGAGAAATATAATGGTTCGGGGAAATTGTTTCCCAAAACACCTATACCTGAAAATGC
TTTTTCTCTTTCTATTATTCCATGGACTTCATTTACTGGGTTTAACTTAAATATCAATAATAATAGTAAT
TACCTTCTACCCATTATTACAGCAGGAAAATTCATTAATAAAGGTAATTCAATATATTTACCGCTATCTT
TACAGGTACATCATTCTGTTTGTGATGGTTATCATGCAGGATTGTTTATGAACTCTATTCAGGAATTGTC
AGATAGGCCTAATGACTGGCTTTTATAATATGAGATAATGCCGACTGTACTTTTTACAGTCGGTTTTCTA
ATGTCACTAACCTGCCCCGTTAGTTGAAGAAGGTTTTTATATTACAGCTCCAGCGGCCGCATCTAAGAGA
CCCAATGAATCTTTCTAGAAGATCTCCTACAATATTCTCAGCTGCCATGGAAAATCGATGTTCTTCTTTT
ATTCTCTCAAGATTTTCAGGCTGTATATTAAAACTTATATTAAGAACTATGCTAACCACCTCATCAGGAA
CCGTTGTAGGTGGCGTGGGTTTTCTTGGCAATCGACTCTCATGAAAACTACGAGCTAAATATTCAATATG
TTCCTCTTGACCAACTTTATTCTGCATTTTTTTTGAACGAGGTTTAGAGCAAGCTTCAGGAAACTGAGAC
AGGAATTTTATTAAAAATTTAAATTTTGAAGAAAGTTCAGGGTTAATAGCATCCATTTTTTGCTTTGCAA
GTTCCTCAGCATTCTTAACAAAAGACGTCTCTTTTGACATGTTTAAAGTTTAAACCTCCTGTGTGAAATT
ATTATCCGCTCATAATTCCACACATTATACGAGCCGGAAGCATAAAGTGTAAAGCCTGGGGTGCCTAATG
AGTGAGCTAACTCACATTAATTGCGTTGCGCTCACTGCCAATTGCTTTCCAGTCGGGAAACCTGTCGTGC
CAGCTGCATTAATGAATCGGCCAACGCGCGGGGAGAGGCGGTTTGCGTATTGGGCGCTCTTCCGCTTCCT
CGCTCACTGACTCGCTGCGCTCGGTCGTTCGGCTGCGGCGAGCGGTATCAGCTCACTCAAAGGCGGTAAT
ACGGTTATCCACAGAATCAGGGGATAACGCAGGAAAGAACATGTGAGCAAAAGGCCAGCAAAAGGCCAGG
AACCGTAAAAAGGCCGCGTTGCTGGCGTTTTTCCATAGGCTCCGCCCCCCTGACGAGCATCACAAAAATC
GACGCTCAAGTCAGAGGTGGCGAAACCCGACAGGACTATAAAGATACCAGGCGTTTCCCCCTGGAAGCTC
CCTCGTGCGCTCTCCTGTTCCGACCCTGCCGCTTACCGGATACCTGTCCGCCTTTCTCCCTTCGGGAAGC
GTGGCGCTTTCTCATAGCTCACGCTGTAGGTATCTCAGTTCGGTGTAGGTCGTTCGCTCCAAGCTGGGCT
GTGTGCACGAACCCCCCGTTCAGCCCGACCGCTGCGCCTTATCCGGTAACTATCGTCTTGAGTCCAACCC
GGTAAGACACGACTTATCGCCACTGGCAGCAGCCACTGGTAACAGGATTAGCAGAGCGAGGTATGTAGGC
GGTGCTACAGAGTTCTTGAAGTGGTGGCCTAACTACGGCTACACTAGAAGAACAGTATTTGGTATCTGCG
CTCTGCTGAAGCCAGTTACCTTCGGAAAAAGAGTTGGTAGCTCTTGATCCGGCAAACAAACCACCGCTGG
TAGCGGTGGTTTTTTTGTTTGCAAGCAGCAGATTACGCGCAGAAAAAAAGGATCTCAAGAAGATCCTTTG
ATCTTTTCTACGGGGTCTGACGCTCAGTGGAACGAAAACTCACGTTAAGGGATTTTGGTCATGAGATTAT
CAAAAAGGATCTTCACCTAGATCCTTTTAAATTAAAAATGAAGTTTTAAATCAATCTAAAGTATATATGA
GTAAACTTGGTCTGACAGTTACCAATGCTTAATCAGTGAGGCACCTATCTCAGCGATCTGTCTATTTCGT
TCATCCATAGTTGCCTGACTCCCCGTCGTGTAGATAACTACGATACGGGAGGGCTTACCATCTGGCCCCA
GTGCTGCAATGATACCGCGAGACCCACGCTCACCGGCTCCAGATTTATCAGCAATAAACCAGCCAGCCGG
AAGGGCCGAGCGCAGAAGTGGTCCTGCAACTTTATCCGCCTCCATCCAGTCTATTAATTGTTGCCGGGAA
GCTAGAGTAAGTAGTTCGCCAGTTAATAGTTTGCGCAACGTTGTTGCCATTGCTACAGGCATCGTGGTGT
CACGCTCGTCGTTTGGTATGGCTTCATTCAGCTCCGGTTCCCAACGATCAAGGCGAGTTACATGATCCCC
CATGTTGTGCAAAAAAGCGGTTAGCTCCTTCGGTCCTCCGATCGTTGTCAGAAGTAAGTTGGCCGCAGTG
TTATCACTCATGGTTATGGCAGCACTGCATAATTCTCTTACTGTCATGCCATCCGTAAGATGCTTTTCTG
TGACTGGTGAGTACTCAACCAAGTCATTCTGAGAATAGTGTATGCGGCGACCGAGTTGCTCTTGCCCGGC
GTCAATACGGGATAATACCGCGCCACATAGCAGAACTTTAAAAGTGCTCATCATTGGAAAACGTTCTTCG
GGGCGAAAACTCTCAAGGATCTTACCGCTGTTGAGATCCAGTTCGATGTAACCCACTCGTGCACCCAACT
GATCTTCAGCATCTTTTACTTTCACCAGCGTTTCTGGGTGAGCAAAAACAGGAAGGCAAAATGCCGCAAA
AAAGGGAATAAGGGCGACACGGAAATGTTGAATACTCATACTCTTCCTTTTTCAATATTATTGAAGCATT
TATCAGGGTTATTGTCTCATGAGCGGATACATATTTGAATGTATTTAGAAAAATAAACAAATAGGGGTTC
CGCGCACATTTCCCCGAAAAGTGCCACCTGACGTCTAAGAAACCATTATTATCATGACATTAACCTATAA
AAATAGGCGTATCACGAGGCC
